>Addgene plasmid | pN3-Nipbl | analyzer sequence | sequence record 203157
TAGTTATTAATAGTAATCAATTACGGGGTCATTAGTTCATAGCCCATATATGGAGTTCCGCGTTACATAA
CTTACGGTAAATGGCCCGCCTGGCTGACCGCCCAACGACCCCCGCCCATTGACGTCAATAATGACGTATG
TTCCCATAGTAACGCCAATAGGGACTTTCCATTGACGTCAATGGGTGGAGTATTTACGGTAAACTGCCCA
CTTGGCAGTACATCAAGTGTATCATATGCCAAGTACGCCCCCTATTGACGTCAATGACGGTAAATGGCCC
GCCTGGCATTATGCCCAGTACATGACCTTATGGGACTTTCCTACTTGGCAGTACATCTACGTATTAGTCA
TCGCTATTACCATGGTGATGCGGTTTTGGCAGTACATCAATGGGCGTGGATAGCGGTTTGACTCACGGGG
ATTTCCAAGTCTCCACCCCATTGACGTCAATGGGAGTTTGTTTTGGCACCAAAATCAACGGGACTTTCCA
AAATGTCGTAACAACTCCGCCCCATTGACGCAAATGGGCGGTAGGCGTGTACGGTGGGAGGTCTATATAA
GCAGAGCTGGTTTAGTGAACCGTCAGATCCGCTAGCGCTACCGGACTCAGATCTCCACCATGGACTACAA
AGACCATGACGGTGATTATAAAGATCATGACATCGACTACAAGGATGACGATGACAAGAAGCTTCGAATT
CTGCAGTCGACGGTACCGCGGGCCCTGAATGGGGATATGCCCCATGTCCCCATAACTACGCTTGCGGGGA
TTGCTAGTCTTACGGACCTCCTGAACCAGCTGCCTCTCCCATCTCCTTTACCTGCTACAACTACAAAGAG
CCTCCTCTTTAATTCACGAATAGCAGAAGAGGTGAACTGCCTTTTGGCCTGTAGGGATGACAATTTGGTT
TCACAGCTTGTCCATAGTCTCAACCAGGTATCAACAGATCACATAGAACTGAAAGATAACCTTGGCAGTG
ATGATCCCGAAGGCGATATACCCGTCTTGTTGCAGGCCGTCCTGGCAAGGAGTCCGAACGTTTTCAGGGA
GAAAAGCATGCAGAACAGATATGTACAGAGTGGAATGATGATGTCTCAGTATAAACTTTCTCAGAATTCC
ATGCACAGTAGTCCTGCATCTTCCAATTACCAACAAACCACTATCTCACATAGCCCCTCCAGCCGGTTTG
TGCCACCACAGACAAGCTCTGGGAACAGATTTATGCCACAACAAAATAGCCCAGTGCCTAGTCCATATGC
CCCACAGAGTCCTGCAGGATACATGCCATATTCCCATCCTTCAAGTTACACAACACATCCGCAGATGCAG
CAAGCATCGGTATCAAGTCCTATTGTTGCCGGTGGCTTGAGAAACATCCATGATAACAAAGTTTCTGGTC
CATTATCTGGCAACTCAGCTAACCATCATGCTGATAACCCTAGACATGGCTCAAGTGACGACTACCTACA
CATGGTGCACAGGCTAAGTAGTGATGATGGCGATTCTTCAACAATGAGGAATGCTGCATCTTTCCCCTTA
AGATCTCCTCAACCAGTGTGTTCTCCTGCTGGAAGTGACGGAACACCTAAAGGCTCAAGACCACCTTTAA
TTCTACAGTCTCAGTCTTTACCTTGTTCATCACCTCGAGATGTTCCTCCAGATATCTTACTAGATTCTCC
AGAAAGAAAACAAAAAAAGCAAAAGAAAATTAAATTAGGCAAGGATGAAAAAGACCAGAACGAGAAAGCT
GCAATGTATGATATAATTAGCTCTCCAACCAAGGACTCCACTAAACTTACATTAAGACTTTCTCGTGTAA
GATCTTCAGATATGGACCAGCAAGACGATATGCTATCTGGTATGGAAAATAGCAATGTTTCAGAAAATGA
TATTCCTTTTAATGTGCAGTATCCAGGACAGACTTCAAAAACACCCATTACTCCACAGGACGTAAACCGC
CCACTTAATGCTGCTCAGTGTTTGTCGCAGCAAGAACAAACAGCATTCCTTCCAGCAAATCAAGTGCCTG
TTTTACAACAGAACACTTCAGTTGCTACAAAACAACCACAGACTTCTGTAGTACAGAATCAGCAGCAGGT
ATCACAACAGGGGCCGATATATGATGAAGTCGAATTGGACGCGTTGGCAGAAATTGAACGGATAGAGCGA
GAATCAGCCATTGAAAGGGAGCGCTTCTCAAAGGAAGTTCAAGATAAGGATAAGCCTTTGAAAAAAAGAA
AACAAGATTCTTACCCACAGGAGGCTGGGGGTGCTACAGGAGGTAATAGACCAGCTTCTCAGGAGACGGG
TTCTACGGGAAATGGGTCAAGGCCAGCATTAATGGTTAGCATTGATCTTCATCAGGCAGGAAGAGTGGAC
TCTCAGGCTTCTATAACTCAGGATTCAGACTCCATAAAAAAGCCTGAAGAAACCAAACAGTGTAATGATG
CGCCCATTTCTGTTCTTCAGGAAGATATTGTTGGAAGTCTTAAGTCTATACCAGAAAACCATCCTGAGAC
TCCTAAAAAAAAGTCTGATCCTGAGCTTTCAAAAAGCGAAATGAAACAAAATGAAAGTAGGTTGTCAGAA
TCTAAACCAAATGAAAATCAGCTGGGGGAGTCAAAATCAAATGAAAGTAAGTTAGAAACTAAAACTGAGA
CCCCAACAGAAGAACTTAAGCAGAACGAGAACAAAACGACAGAGTCCAAACAGAGCGAGAGCGCTGTAGT
TGAGCCTAAACAGAATGAAAATAGACCGTGTGACACAAAACCAAATGACAACAAACAGAACAACACCAGG
TCAGAAAACACAAAAGCAAGACCTGAAACCCCAAAGCAAAAAGCTGAAAGCCGGCCTGAAACCCCAAAGC
AAAAGAGTGAAGGCCGGCCTGAAACCCCAAAACAGAAGGGTGATGGACGACCTGAGACTCCAAAGCAAAA
GAGTGAAGGCCGGCCTGAAACTCCAAAGCAAAAAGGTGAAGGCCGGCCTGAAACTCCAAAACATAGGCAT
GAAAATAGGAGGGATTCTGGAAAGCCATCAACAGAGAAGAAACCCGATGTGTCTAAGCATAAACAGGATA
TCAAATCTGACTCACCTCGATTAAAATCAGAAAGAGCTGAAGCCTTAAAGCAGAGACCTGATGGGCGATG
GGAGTCACTAAGACGTGACCATGATAGTAAACAGAAATCAGATGACAGGGGTGAGTCAGAGCGACATCGG
GGTGATCAGTCAAGGGTTCGAAGACCAGAAACATTGAGATCTTCTAGTAGAAATGACCATAGCACTAAAT
CAGATGGTTCAAAAACTGAAAAGCTAGAAAGAAAACACAGGCATGAATCAGGGGACTCACGGGACAGACC
TTCTGGGGAACAAAAATCAAGACCAGACAGTCCTCGTGTAAAACAAGGAGATACTAATAAATCAAGACCT
GGTTTTAAGTCACCAAATAGTAAAGATGACAAAAGGACAGAGGGTAACAGAAGTAAAGTAGACAGTAATA
AAGCGCACACTGATAATAAGGCCGAATTTCCAAGCTATTTGTTGGGGGGGAGGTCTGGTGCATTGAAAAA
TTTCGTCATTCCAAAAATCAAGAGGGATAAAGATGGCAACATAACTCAGGAAACTAAGAAAATGGACATG
AAAGGAGAGCAGAAAGACAAAGTAGAAAAAATGGGATTAGTTGAAGATCTAAACAAAGGAGCTAAGCCTG
TAGTTGTTCTGCAAAAACTATCGCTGGATGATGTCCAGAAGCTAATTAAAGATAGAGAGGAGAAATCAAG
AAGTTCCCTTAAGTCTATCAAGAATAAGCCATCAAAGTCAAATAAAGGTAGTATAGATCAATCAGTGTTA
AAAGAATTGCCCCCTGAGCTCCTGGCAGAAATTGAATCTACCATGCCACTTTGTGAACGTGTGAAAATGA
ACAAACGCAAGCGTAGCACAGTTAATGAAAAGCCAAAATATGCTGAAATCAGTTCAGATGAAGATAATGA
TAGTGATGAAGCGTTTGAATCCTCTAGGAAACGGCATAAAAAAGATGACGATAAAGCTTGGGAATACGAA
GAGCGCGACAGAAGAAGCTCTGGGGATCATAGGAGAAGTGGCCACTCCCATGACGGAAGGAGGAGCTCGG
GTGGTGGTCGTTACCGAAACCGAAGTCCGTCCGATTCTGACATGGAAGATTACTCCCCTCCTCCCAGCCT
TAGTGAGGTTGCTAGAAAAATGAAGAAAAAAGAAAAACAAAAGAAAAGGAAAGCTTACGAGCCAAAGCTA
ACGCCCGAAGAAATGATGGATTCTTCAACTTTTAAGAGATTTACAGCCTCAATAGAGAATATTTTGGATA
ATTTAGAAGATATGGATTTTACTGCATTTGGTGATGACGATGAGATTCCTCAGGAACTGCTTTTAGGAAA
ACATCAGCTTAATGAACTTGGGAGTGAATCTGCTAAAATTAAAGCCATGGGTATAATGGACAAGCTTTCA
ACTGACAAAACTGTGAAAGTCCTAAATATATTGGAGAAGAATATTCAGGATGGATCAAAGCTTTCCACTT
TGTTAAATCATAATAATGATACTGAAGAAGAAGAAAGATTGTGGAGAGACCTAATTATGGAAAGAGTTAC
AAAGTCAGCAGATGCCTGTCTTACAACTATCAACATTATGACATCTCCTAACATGCCAAAAGCTGTATAC
ATTGAAGATGTAATTGAAAGGGTTATACAGTACACTAAGTTTCATTTACAGAACACACTCTATCCCCAGT
ATGACCCTGTTTACAGAGTAGATCCACATGGAGGAGGGTTATTAAGTTCAAAGGCCAAACGGGCTAAATG
TTCTACTCATAAGCAGAGAGTAATTGTAATGCTTTACAACAAAGTTTGTGACATTGTTAGCAGTTTATCA
GAATTGCTAGAGATACAGCTTCTTACAGACACAACAATTCTTCAGGTTTCATCAATGGGAATAACACCCT
TTTTTGTGGAAAATGTCAGTGAACTACAATTGTGTGCCATTAAGTTAGTCACTGCAGTATTTTCAAGATA
TGAAAAGCATAGGCAGTTAATATTGGAAGAAATTTTTACTTCACTTGCAAGATTACCAACTAGCAAGAGA
AGTTTAAGGAATTTCAGGTTAAATAGTAGTGATGTGGATGGAGAACCTATGTATATTCAGATGGTTACAG
CTCTAGTTTTACAACTTATTCAGTGCGTAGTTCACTTACCATCATCGGAGAAGGATCCTAATTCAGAAGA
AGACTCAAACAAAAAAGTTGATCAGGATGTTGTCATTACGAACTCTTACGAAACAGCTATGAGAACAGCC
CAAAACTTTCTCTCCATCTTTCTTAAAAAATGTGGTAGTAAACAAGGAGAAGAAGATTACAGACCGCTTT
TTGAAAACTTTGTTCAAGACCTTCTCTCAACAGTCAATAAGCCCGAGTGGCCGGCTGCTGAACTACTCCT
TAGCTTGTTAGGGAGGCTGTTGGTTCATCAGTTCAGTAACAAGTCAACAGAAATGGCTTTAAGAGTGGCA
TCTCTTGATTACCTTGGGACTGTTGCTGCGCGACTGAGAAAAGATGCTGTCACCAGCAAGATGGATCAAG
GGTCTATAGAACGAATTTTAAAACAGGTTTCTGGAGGAGAAGATGAGATCCAACAATTGCAAAAAGCATT
GCTTGATTATCTGGATGAGAACACTGAAACTGACCCTTCGCTAGTGTTTTCTCGTAAATTCTATATAGCC
CAGTGGTTCCGTGACACAACTCTGGAAACAGAAAAAGCAATGAAATCACAAAAAGATGAAGAATCATCTG
ACGCAACACATCATGCAAAAGAACTTGAGACAACTGGGCAGATCATGCATCGCGCTGAGAACCGGAAAAA
GTTTCTTCGAAGCATTATCAAAACCACACCTTCTCAGTTCAGCACATTAAAGATGAACTCTGACACTGTG
GACTATGATGATGCGTGCTTGATTGTTCGATATTTGGCCTCTATGAGGCCGTTTGCCCAGAGCTTTGATA
TTTATTTGACACAGATACTACGAGTTCTTGGTGAAAATGCAATTGCCGTTCGAACAAAAGCCATGAAGTG
TTTGTCTGAGGTTGTTGCTGTAGACCCCAGTATTCTAGCAAGGCTTGACATGCAGCGCGGAGTTCATGGG
CGACTAATGGATAACTCCACTAGTGTTCGAGAGGCAGCAGTGGAATTGCTAGGTCGCTTTGTCCTGTGTC
GCCCTCAGCTTGCTGAGCAGTATTATGACATGCTGATTGAAAGAATATTGGATACTGGGATCAGTGTCAG
GAAAAGAGTAATAAAGATTTTAAGAGACATCTGTATTGAACAACCAACATTTCCAAAAATTACAGAAATG
TGTGTAAAAATGATTCGTAGAGTCAATGATGAAGAGGGCATTAAGAAATTAGTAAATGAAACATTCCAAA
AGCTCTGGTTTACTCCAACTCCACATAATGACAAAGAAGCAATGACAAGGAAGATTTTAAACATCACTGA
TGTGGTTGCAGCATGTAGAGATACTGGATATGACTGGTTTGAGCAACTCCTTCAAAATTTGTTGAAGTCT
GAAGAGGATTCCTCATATAAACCTGTGAAGAAAGCTTGTACTCAACTTGTTGATAACCTAGTTGAACATA
TTCTTAAATATGAGGAATCTCTAGCTGACTCAGACAATAAAGGTGTAAATTCTGGAAGATTGGTAGCTTG
TATAACCACTTTGTTCTTATTCAGCAAAATAAGACCCCAACTCATGGTTAAACATGCCATGACTATGCAG
CCGTACCTCACCACTAAGTGTAGTACGCAAAATGATTTCATGGTTATCTGCAATGTTGCAAAAATCCTTG
AGTTAGTTGTACCACTGATGGAACACCCAAGTGAAACTTTCCTTGCCACTATTGAGGAAGATCTGATGAA
GCTGATCATCAAATACGGCATGACTGTAGTACAACATTGTGTGAGCTGTCTTGGGGCTGTTGTAAATAAA
GTGACCCAGAATTTTAAATTTGTGTGGGCCTGTTTCAATAGATACTATGGTGCCATTTCAAAATTAAAAA
GTCAGCACCAAGAAGACCCAAATAACACTTCACTTTTAACAAATAAACCAGCGCTTCTTAGGTCCCTCTT
CACTGTTGGAGCACTTTGCCGCCATTTTGATTTTGATCTGGAAGATTTTAAAGGCAACAGTAAGGTTAAC
ATAAAGGATAAAGTACTTGAACTGTTGATGTATTTTACAAAACACTCAGATGAAGAAGTACAAACAAAAG
CCATCATTGGTCTAGGATTTGCCTTTATACAGCATCCGAGTCTAATGTTTGAGCAAGAAGTGAAGAATCT
GTATAATAGTATTTTATCTGATAAGAACTCCTCAGTGAATTTAAAAATACAAGTGTTAAAAAACCTCCAG
ACTTACCTACAAGAAGAAGACACGCGAATGCAACAAGCAGACAGAGACTGGAAGAAAGTTGCAAAACAGG
AAGACCTGAAGGAAATGGGGGACGTCTCCTCGGGGATGAGCAGCTCCATCATGCAGCTGTACCTCAAGCA
GGTGCTGGAGGCGTTCTTTCATACCCAGTCAAGTGTGCGCCACTTCGCCCTGAATGTCATTGCTCTGACT
CTGAACCAAGGCCTCATCCATCCGGTTCAGTGTGTTCCATACTTAATTGCCATGGGAACAGATCCAGAAC
CTGCTATGCGAAACAAGGCTGATCAGCAGCTTGTGGAGATAGACAAAAAATATGCTGGGTTCATCCATAT
GAAAGCCGTGGCTGGTATGAAGATGTCTTACCAGGTCCAACAGGCGATCAACACGTGCCTAAAAGACCCT
GTAAGGGGTTTCCGACAAGATGAATCCTCCAGTGCTCTGTGCTCACATCTATACTCCATGATCCGCGGGA
ACCGCCAACACAGACGCGCCTTTCTTATTTCTTTACTCAACCTCTTTGATGACACAGCAAAAACAGAAGT
GACTATGCTCTTGTACATAGCAGACAATCTAGCCTGTTTTCCATACCAGACTCAGGAAGAGCCGCTGTTT
ATAATGCACCACATAGACATTACGCTCTCTGTTTCCGGTAGTAACCTATTGCAGTCATTCAAGGAGTCTA
TGGTAAAAGACAAAAGGAAAGAGAGGAAAACGTCCCCTGCTAAAGAGAACGAGTCCAGTGAGAGTGAAGA
AGAAGTGTCCAGACCTCGGAAGTCTCGAAAGCGGGTAGATTCGGAGTCAGACTCAGACTCTGAAGATGAT
ATAAATTCAGTGATGAAGTGTTTGCCGGAAAATTCAGCCCCTTTGATTGAATTCGCAAATGTTTCCCAGG
GTATTTTATTACTTCTTATGTTAAAGCAGCACCTGAAGAATCTCTGTGGATTTTCTGATAGTAAAATTCA
AAAATATTCTCCATCTGAATCTGCAAAAGTGTATGATAAAGCCATTAATCGGAAAACAGGGGTTCATTTT
CATCCCAAACAAACACTGGACTTCCTGCGAAGTGACATGGCTAATTCCAAACTGACGGAGGATGTGAAGA
GGAGCATCGTAAGGCAGTACTTAGACTTTAAACTTCTCATGGAACATCTAGACCCTGATGAAGAAGAAGA
GGAAGGAGAGGTGTCAGCTAGCACCAATGCTCGGAACAAAGCAATTACCTCGCTGCTTGGAGGAGGCAGC
CCTAAAAATAACACAGCAGCAGACACAGAAGATGAGGAGAGTGATGGGGAGGATAGAGGAGGAGGCACTT
CAGGGTCATTGAGAAGGTCAAAACGAAATTCAGACTCTACGGAGTTGGCAGCACAGATGAATGAAAGTGT
TGACGTCATGGATGTCATCGCTATTTGCTGTCCAAAGTACAAAGACCGACCACAGATTGCAAGAGTAGTA
CAGAGAACCAGCAGTGGCGTCAGTGTCCAGTGGATGGCAGGCTCCTACAGCGGCTCCTGGACGGAGGCCA
AGCGCCGCGATGGCCGCAAACTGGTGCCTTGGGTAGACACTATTAAAGAGTCAGACATTATTTACAAAAA
AATTGCTCTAACGAGTGCTAATAAGCTGACTAATAAAGTTGTTCAGACTTTACGATCCCTGTATGCCGCC
AAGGATGGGACTTCCAGCTAAGTCGACTAGATCATAATCAGCCATACCACATTTGTAGAGGTTTTACTTG
CTTTAAAAAACCTCCCACACCTCCCCCTGAACCTGAAACATAAAATGAATGCAATTGTTGTTGTTAACTT
GTTTATTGCAGCTTATAATGGTTACAAATAAAGCAATAGCATCACAAATTTCACAAATAAAGCATTTTTT
TCACTGCATTCTAGTTGTGGTTTGTCCAAACTCATCAATGTATCTTAAGGCGTAAATTGTAAGCGTTAAT
ATTTTGTTAAAATTCGCGTTAAATTTTTGTTAAATCAGCTCATTTTTTAACCAATAGGCCGAAATCGGCA
AAATCCCTTATAAATCAAAAGAATAGACCGAGATAGGGT
[37 nt withheld, positions 9490-9526]
AAAGAACGTGGACTCCAACGTCAAAGG
[49 nt withheld, positions 9554-9602]
T
[91 nt withheld, positions 9604-9694]
G
[124 nt withheld, positions 9696-9819]
CAGGTGGCACTTTTCGGGGAAATGTGCGCGGAACCCCTATTTGTTTATTTTTCTAAATACATTCAAATAT
GTATCCGCTCATGAGACAATAACCCTGATAAATGCTTCAATAATATTGAAAAAGGAAGAGTCCTGAGGCG
GAAAGAACCAGCTGTGGAATGTGTGTCAGTTAGGGTGTGGAAAGTCCCCAGGCTCCCCAGCAGGCAGAAG
TATGCAAAGCATGCATCTCAATTAGTCAGCAACCAGGTGTGGAAAGTCCCCAGGCTCCCCAGCAGGCAGA
AGTATGCAAAGCATGCATCTCAATTAGTCAGCAACCATAGTCCCGCCCCTAACTCCGCCCATCCCGCCCC
TAACTCCGCCCAGTTCCGCCCATTCTCCGCCCCATGGCTGACTAATTTTTTTTATTTATGCAGAGGCCGA
GGCCGCCTCGGCCTCTGAGCTATTCCAGAAGTAGTGAGGAGGCTTTTTTGGAGGCCTAGGCTTTTGCAAA
GATCGATCAAGAGACAGGATGAGGATCGTTTCGCATGATTGAACAAGATGGATTGCACGCAGGTTCTCCG
GCCGCTTGGGTGGAGAGGCTATTCGGCTATGACTGGGCACAACAGACAATCGGCTGCTCTGATGCCGCCG
TGTTCCGGCTGTCAGCGCAGGGGCGCCCGGTTCTTTTTGTCAAGACCGACCTGTCCGGTGCCCTGAATGA
ACTGCAAGACGAGGCAGCGCGGCTATCGTGGCTGGCCACGACGGGCGTTCCTTGCGCAGCTGTGCTCGAC
GTTGTCACTGAAGCGGGAAGGGACTGGCTGCTATTGGGCGAAGTGCCGGGGCAGGATCTCCTGTCATCTC
ACCTTGCTCCTGCCGAGAAAGTATCCATCATGGCTGATGCAATGCGGCGGCTGCATACGCTTGATCCGGC
TACCTGCCCATTCGACCACCAAGCGAAACATCGCATCGAGCGAGCACGTACTCGGATGGAAGCCGGTCTT
GTCGATCAGGATGATCTGGACGAAGAGCATCAGGGGCTCGCGCCAGCCGAACTGTTCGCCAGGCTCAAGG
CGAGCATGCCCGACGGCGAGGATCTCGTCGTGACCCATGGCGATGCCTGCTTGCCGAATATCATGGTGGA
AAATGGCCGCTTTTCTGGATTCATCGACTGTGGCCGGCTGGGTGTGGCGGACCGCTATCAGGACATAGCG
TTGGCTACCCGTGATATTGCTGAAGAGCTTGGCGGCGAATGGGCTGACCGCTTCCTCGTGCTTTACGGTA
TCGCCGCTCCCGATTCGCAGCGCATCGCCTTCTATCGCCTTCTTGACGAGTTCTTCTGAGCGGGACTCTG
GGGTTCGAAATGACCGACCAAGCGACGCCCAACCTGCCATCACGAGATTTCGATTCCACCGCCGCCTTCT
ATGAAAGGTTGGGCTTCGGAATCGTTTTCCGGGACGCCGGCTGGATGATCCTCCAGCGCGGGGATCTCAT
GCTGGAGTTCTTCGCCCACCCTAGGGGGAGGCTAACTGAAACACGGAAGGAGACAATACCGGAAGGAACC
CGCGCTATGACGGCAATAAAAAGACAGAATAAAACGCACGGTGTTGGGTCGTTTGTTCATAAACGCGGGG
TTCGGTCCCAGGGCTGGCACTCTGTCGATACCCCACCGAGACCCCATTGGGGCCAATACGCCCGCGTTTC
TTCCTTTTCCCCACCCCACCCCCCAAGTTCGGGTGAAGGCCCAGGGCTCGCAGCCAACGTCGGGGCGGCA
GGCCCTGCCATAGCCTCAGGTTACTCATATATACTTTAGATTGATTTAAAACTTCATTTTTAATTTAAAA
GGATCTAGGTGAAGATCCTTTTTGATAATCTCATGACCAAAATCCCTTAACGTGAGTTTTCGTTCCACTG
AGCGTCAGACCCCGTAGAAAAGATCAAAGGATCTTCTTGAGATCCTTTTTTTCTGCGCGTAATCTGCTGC
TTGCAAACAAAAAAACCACCGCTACCAGCGGTGGTTTGTTTGCCGGATCAAGAGCTACCAACTCTTTTTC
CGAAGGTAACTGGCTTCAGCAGAGCGCAGATACCAAATACTGTCCTTCTAGTGTAGCCGTAGTTAGGCCA
CCACTTCAAGAACTCTGTAGCACCGCCTACATACCTCGCTCTGCTAATCCTGTTACCAGTGGCTGCTGCC
AGTGGCGATAAGTCGTGTCTTACCGGGTTGGACTCAAGACGATAGTTACCGGATAAGGCGCAGCGGTCGG
GCTGAACGGGGGGTTCGTGCACACAGCCCAGCTTGGAGCGAACGACCTACACCGAACTGAGATACCTACA
GCGTGAGCTATGAGAAAGCGCCACGCTTCCCGAAGGGAGAAAGGCGGACAGGTATCCGGTAAGCGGCAGG
GTCGGAACAGGAGAGCGCACGAGGGAGCTTCCAGGGGGAAACGCCTGGTATCTTTATAGTCCTGTCGGGT
TTCGCCACCTCTGACTTGAGCGTCGATTTTTGTGATGCTCGTCAGGGGGGCGGAGCCTATGGAAAAACGC
CAGCAACGCGGCCTTTTTACGGTTCCTGGCCTTTTGCTGGCCTTTTGCTCACATGTTCTTTCCTGCGTTA
TCCCCTGATTCTGTGGATAACCGTATTACCGCCATGCAT
Features (pLannotate 1.2.2; 15 found; start..end, strand, type, name):
     61..364     +  enhancer       CMV enhancer: human cytomegalovirus immediate early enhancer
    365..568     +  promoter       CMV promoter: human cytomegalovirus (CMV) immediate early promoter
    591..615     +  misc_feature   MCS (fragment): multiple cloning site
    623..688     +  CDS            3xFLAG: three tandem FLAG® epitope tags, followed by an enterokinase cleavage site
    689..725     +  misc_feature   MCS (fragment): multiple cloning site
    725..9118    +  CDS            Nipbl: NIPBL_MOUSE - Also known as Scc2 From Mus musculus (Mouse).
   9130..9213    +  CDS            large T antigen (fragment): large T antigen from SV40 (simian virus 40)
   9236..9357    +  polyA_signal   SV40 poly(A) signal: SV40 polyadenylation signal
   9391..9819    -  rep_origin     f1 ori (sequence partly withheld): f1 bacteriophage origin of replication; arrow indicates direction of (+) strand synthesis
   9846..9950    +  promoter       AmpR promoter: bla
   9952..10309   +  promoter       SV40 promoter: SV40 enhancer and early promoter
  10344..11138   +  CDS            NeoR/KanR: aminoglycoside phosphotransferase from Tn5; aph(3')-II (or nptII); confers resistance to neomycin, kanamycin, and G418 (Geneticin®)
  11159..11311   +  CDS            ble (fragment): BLE_KLEPN - Experimental evidence at protein level: Swiss-Prot protein existence level 1. Binding protein with a strong affinity to the bleomycin family of antibiotics. Binds to CL990; an antimitotic-antibiotic compound. From Klebsiella pneumoniae.
  11370..11417   +  polyA_signal   HSV TK poly(A) signal: herpes simplex virus thymidine kinase polyadenylation signal (Cole and Stacy, 1985)
  11746..12334   +  rep_origin     ori: high-copy-number ColE1/pMB1/pBR322/pUC origin of replication
